>Addgene plasmid #48081 | pUAS-hActin-luc2 | addgene partial sequence | sequence record 82844 | RVprimer3 5'-CTAGCAAAATAGGCTGTCCC-3'
TTTCTCTGGCCTAACTGGCCGGTACCTGAGCTCGCTAGCCTCGAGGATATCAAGATCTGGCCTCGGCGGC
CAAGCTTGCATGCCTGCAGGTCGGAGTACTGTCCTCCGAGCGGAGTACTGTCCTCCGAGCGGAGTACTGT
CCTCCGAGCGGAGTACTGTCCTCCGAGCGGAGTACTGTCCTCCGAGCGGAGACTCTAGCGAGCGCCGGAC
ATATGACTGCCTGGCCACTCCATGCCCTCCAAGAGCTCCTTCTGCAGGAGCGTACAGAACCCAGGGCCCT
GGCACCCGTGCAGACCCTGGCCCACCCCACCTGGGCGCTCAGTGCCCAAGAGATGTCCACACCTAGGATG
TCCCGCGGTGGGTGGGGGGCCCGAGAGACGGGCAGGCCGGGGGCAGGCCTGGCCATGCGGGGCCGAACCG
GGCACTGCCCAGCGTGGGGCGCGGGGGCCACGGCGCGCGCCCCCAGCCCCCGGGCCCAGCACCCCAAGGC
GGCCAACGCCAAAACTCTCCCTCCTCCTCTTCCTCAATCTCGCTCTCGCTCTTTTTTTTTTTCGCAAAAG
GAGGGGAGAGGGGGTAAAAAAATGCTGCACTGTGCGGCGAAGCCGGTGAGTGAGCGGCGCGGGGCCAATC
AGCGTGCGCCGTTCCGAAAGTTGCCTTTTATGGCTCGAGCGGCCGCGGCGGCGCCCTATAAAACCCAGCG
GCGCGACGCGCCACCACCGCCGAGACCGCGTCCGCCCCGCGAGCACAGAGCCTCGCCTTTGCCGATCCGC
CGCCCGTCCACACCCGCCGCCAGGTAAGCCCGGCCAGCCGACCGGGGCAGGCGGCTCACGAATTCGTTAA
CAGATCCGATATCCGCCACCATGGAAGATGCCAAAAACATTAAGAAGGGCCCAGCGCCATTCTACCCACT
CGAAGACGGGACCGCCGGCGAGCAGCTGCACAAAGCCATGAAGCGCTACGCCCTGGTGCCCGG
