>Addgene plasmid #48081 | pUAS-hActin-luc2 | addgene partial sequence | sequence record 82923 | Ppyralis-luc-R 5'-CAGCCCATATCGTTTCATAGCTTCT-3'
CTCGGCGTAGGTAATGTCCACCTCGATATGTGCGTCGGTAAAGGCGATGGTGCCGGGCACCAGGGCGTAG
CGCTTCATGGCTTTGTGCAGCTGCTCGCCGGCGGTCCCGTCTTCGAGTGGGTAGAATGGCGCTGGGCCCT
TCTTAATGTTTTTGGCATCTTCCATGGTGGCGGATATCGGATCTGTTAACGAATTCGTGAGCCGCCTGCC
CCGGTCGGCTGGCCGGGCTTACCTGGCGGCGGGTGTGGACGGGCGGCGGATCGGCAAAGGCGAGGCTCTG
TGCTCGCGGGGCGGACGCGGTCTCGGCGGTGGTGGCGCGTCGCGCCGCTGGGTTTTATAGGGCGCCGCCG
CGGCCGCTCGAGCCATAAAAGGCAACTTTCGGAACGGCGCACGCTGATTGGCCCCGCGCCGCTCACTCAC
CGGCTTCGCCGCACAGTGCAGCATTTTTTTACCCCCTCTCCCCTCCTTTTGCGAAAAAAAAAAAGAGCGA
GAGCGAGATTGAGGAAGAGGAGGAGGGAGAGTTTTGGCGTTGGCCGCCTTGGGGTGCTGGGCCCGGGGGC
TGGGGGCGCGCGCCGTGGCCCCCGCGCCCCACGCTGGGCAGTGCCCGGTTCGGCCCCGCATGGCCAGGCC
TGCCCCCGGCCTGCCCGTCTCTCGGGCCCCCCACCCACCGCGGGACATCCTAGGTGTGGACATCTCTTGG
GCACTGAGCGCCCAGGTGGGGTGGGCCAGGGTCTGCACGGGTGCCAGGGCCCTGGGTTCTGTACGCTCCT
GCAGAAGGAGCTCTTGGAGGGCATGGAGTGGCCAGGCAGTCATATGTCCGGCGCTCGCTAGAGTCTCCGC
TCGGAGGACAGTACTCCGCTCGGAGGACAGTACTCCGCTCGGAGGACAGTACTCCGCTCGGAAGGACAGT
ACTCCGCTCGGA
