[The description below was written by a language model from this plasmid's Addgene catalogue record.]
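Description:
pUAS-hActin-luc2 is a mammalian expression reporter plasmid derived from the pUAS-luc2 backbone, in which Gal4 DNA-binding sites (UAS elements) sit upstream of a promoter driving the luc2 firefly luciferase gene. Compared with the parent vector, the original hsp70 promoter has been removed and replaced with an amplified 615 bp fragment of the human ACTB (beta-actin) promoter. The plasmid is propagated in E. coli as a high-copy construct under ampicillin selection. The record lists Gateway cloning as the cloning method. It does not give the origin of replication, the number of UAS repeats, the polyadenylation signal or any mammalian selection marker, and no feature table is available to confirm the layout.

The arrangement places a constitutively active promoter under the influence of adjacent Gal4 binding sites. Because the beta-actin promoter fragment should give substantial basal luciferase expression, unlike a minimal promoter that is nearly silent without an activator, this design suits measuring decreases in signal as well as increases. When the reporter is co-transfected with a protein of interest fused to the Gal4 DNA-binding domain, the fusion is tethered to the UAS sites, and the change in luciferase output reports whether the tethered protein or domain represses or activates transcription. The record states the purpose only as a luciferase reporter with a Gal4 binding site upstream of the hACTB promoter. The associated publication concerns functional domains of MeCP2 in Rett syndrome, which is consistent with use in tethered transcriptional repression assays, though the record does not describe the specific experiments.
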