Addgene plasmid #48081: pUAS-hActin-luc2
Purpose: Luciferase Reporter with Gal4 DNA binding site upstream of hACTB promoter
Depositing lab: Huda Zoghbi. Depositing organization: Baylor College of Medicine. Publication: An AT-hook domain in MeCP2 determines the clinical course of Rett syndrome and related disorders. Baker SA, Chen L, Wilkins AD, Yu P, Lichtarge O, Zoghbi HY. Cell. 2013 Feb 28;152(5):984-96. doi: 10.1016/j.cell.2013.01.038. PubMed 23452848.
Backbone
  Vector backbone: pUAS-luc2
  Vector type: Mammalian Expression
Growth in bacteria
  Bacterial resistance: Ampicillin, 100 μg/mL
  Growth temperature: 37°C
  Growth strain: DH5alpha
  Copy number: High Copy
Gene/Insert
  Gene/Insert name: Luciferase (alt name: pUAS-luc2)
  Species: H. sapiens (human)
  Mutation: removed hsp70 promoter, inserted amplified 615 bp fragment of the human ACTB promoter
  Cloning method: Gateway Cloning
  Sequencing primers: 5′ RVprimer3
Terms and licenses: Academic/Nonprofit Terms; Industry Terms: Not Available to Industry
How to cite: pUAS-hActin-luc2 was a gift from Huda Zoghbi (Addgene plasmid # 48081 ; http://n2t.net/addgene:48081 ; RRID:Addgene_48081)
